Addgene plasmid #119773: p35S-A3A-PBE
Purpose: Conversion of C to T in potato
Depositing lab: Caixia Gao. Depositing organization: Institute of Genetics and Developmental Biology, Chinese Academy of Sciences. Publication: Efficient C-to-T base editing in plants using a fusion of nCas9 and human APOBEC3A. Zong Y, Song Q, Li C, Jin S, Zhang D, Wang Y, Qiu JL, Gao C. Nat Biotechnol. 2018 Oct 1. pii: nbt.4261. doi: 10.1038/nbt.4261. PubMed 30272679.
Backbone
  Vector backbone: pJIT163
  Backbone size w/o insert (bp): 4919
  Vector type: Plant Expression
Growth in bacteria
  Bacterial resistance: Ampicillin, 100 μg/mL
  Growth temperature: 37°C
  Growth strain: DH5alpha
  Copy number: High Copy
Gene/Insert
  Gene/Insert name: APOBEC3A-nCas9-NLS-UGI-NLS (alt name: APOBEC3A-nCas9-UGI)
  Insert size (bp): 5106
  Mutation: nCas9 has a mutation D10A in wild type SpCas9
  Promoter: CaMv 2x35S
  Tag / fusion protein: NLS (flanking UGI)
  Cloning method: Gibson Cloning
Terms and licenses: Academic/Nonprofit Terms; Industry Terms: Not Available to Industry
How to cite: p35S-A3A-PBE was a gift from Caixia Gao (Addgene plasmid # 119773 ; http://n2t.net/addgene:119773 ; RRID:Addgene_119773)
