[The description below was written by a language model from this plasmid's Addgene catalogue record and pLannotate feature annotations shown in this document.]
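Description:
p35S-A3A-PBE is a plant expression plasmid built on the pJIT163 backbone that encodes a cytosine base editor for C-to-T conversion, with potato named as the intended species. It is propagated in E. coli as a high-copy plasmid through a ColE1/pUC-type origin and selected with ampicillin via the β-lactamase gene. The remaining backbone annotations are remnants of a lac promoter/operator region with a CAP binding site and a small lacI fragment. No plant selectable marker or T-DNA borders are annotated, so the record does not indicate a binary vector for Agrobacterium delivery. The delivery route itself is not stated.

The payload is a single open reading frame driven by a doubled CaMV 35S promoter, annotated as a partial 35S copy followed by a full one, and terminated by the CaMV polyadenylation signal. It fuses human APOBEC3A, a cytidine deaminase acting on single-stranded DNA, to the N-terminus of Streptococcus pyogenes Cas9 carrying the D10A mutation, which makes it a nickase. This is followed by the uracil-DNA glycosylase inhibitor (UGI) from Bacillus phage PBS2, with nuclear localization signals flanking UGI according to the catalogue entry.

When guided to a target, the nickase exposes a single-stranded stretch in which APOBEC3A deaminates cytosines to uracil. UGI blocks uracil excision, and nicking of the non-edited strand biases repair toward a permanent C-to-T change without a double-strand break. No guide RNA cassette is annotated, so the sgRNA must presumably be supplied from a separate construct.

The annotated sequence is 8,827 nt, which is shorter than the sum of the listed backbone and insert sizes.
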