Features (pLannotate 1.2.2; 14 found; start..end, strand, type, name):
     62..350     +  promoter       CaMV 35S promoter (fragment): strong constitutive promoter from cauliflower mosaic virus
    401..746     +  promoter       CaMV 35S promoter: strong constitutive promoter from cauliflower mosaic virus
    698..744     +  promoter       minimal CaMV 35S promoter: minimal 35S promoter from cauliflower mosaic virus
    769..1365    +  CDS            APOBEC3A: ABC3A_HUMAN - Experimental evidence at protein level: Swiss-Prot protein existence level 1. DNA deaminase (cytidine deaminase) with restriction activity against viruses, foreign DNA and mobility of retrotransposons. Exhibits antiviral activity against adeno-associated virus (AAV) and human T- cell leukemia virus type 1 (HTLV-1) and may inhibit the mobility of LTR and non-LTR retrotransposons. Selectively targets single-stranded DNA and can deaminate both methylcytosine and cytosine in foreign DNA. Can induce somatic hypermutation in the nuclear and mitochondrial DNA. May also play a role in th
   1420..5520    +  CDS            cas9: CAS9_STRP1 - Also known as csn1 From Streptococcus pyogenes serotype M1.
   5590..5838    +  CDS            UGI: UNGI_BPPB2 - Experimental evidence at protein level: Swiss-Prot protein existence level 1. This protein binds specifically and reversibly to the host uracil-DNA glycosylase, preventing removal of uracil residues from PBS2 DNA by the host uracil-excision repair system. From Bacillus phage PBS2 (Bacteriophage PBS2).
   5945..6121    +  polyA_signal   CaMV poly(A) signal: cauliflower mosaic virus polyadenylation signal
   6699..6715    -  protein_bind   lac operator: The lac repressor binds to the lac operator to inhibit transcription in E. coli. This inhibition can be relieved by adding lactose or isopropyl-β-D-thiogalactopyranoside (IPTG). lac repressor encoded by lacI
   6723..6753    -  promoter       lac promoter: promoter for the E. coli lac operon
   6768..6789    -  protein_bind   CAP binding site: CAP binding activates transcription in the presence of cAMP. E. coli catabolite activator protein
   6802..6894    -  CDS            lacI (fragment): lac repressor; lacI; The lac repressor binds to the lac operator to inhibit transcription in E. coli. This inhibition can be relieved by adding lactose or isopropyl-β-D-thiogalactopyranoside (IPTG).
   7077..7665    -  rep_origin     ori: high-copy-number ColE1/pMB1/pBR322/pUC origin of replication
   7836..8696    -  CDS            AmpR: β-lactamase; bla; confers resistance to ampicillin, carbenicillin, and related antibiotics
   8697..8801    -  promoter       AmpR promoter: bla
>Addgene plasmid #119773 | p35S-A3A-PBE | addgene full sequence | sequence record 257653 | Addgene NGS Result
GAGCTCGGTACCCCTACTCCAAAAATGTCAAAGATACAGTCTCAGAAGACCAAAGGGCTATTGAGACTTT
TCAACAAAGGGTAATTTCGGGAAACCTCCTCGGATTCCATTGCCCAGCTATCTGTCACTTCATCGAAAGG
ACAGTAGAAAAGGAAGGTGGCTCCTACAAATGCCATCATTGCGATAAAGGAAAGGCTATCATTCAAGATG
CCTCTGCCGACAGTGGTCCCAAAGATGGACCCCCACCCACGAGGAGCATCGTGGAAAAAGAAGACGTTCC
AACCACGTCTTCAAAGCAAGTGGATTGATGTGACATCTCCACTGACGTAAGGGATGACGCACAATCCCAC
CCCTACTCCAAAAATGTCAAAGATACAGTCTCAGAAGACCAAAGGGCTATTGAGACTTTTCAACAAAGGG
TAATTTCGGGAAACCTCCTCGGATTCCATTGCCCAGCTATCTGTCACTTCATCGAAAGGACAGTAGAAAA
GGAAGGTGGCTCCTACAAATGCCATCATTGCGATAAAGGAAAGGCTATCATTCAAGATGCCTCTGCCGAC
AGTGGTCCCAAAGATGGACCCCCACCCACGAGGAGCATCGTGGAAAAAGAAGACGTTCCAACCACGTCTT
CAAAGCAAGTGGATTGATGTGACATCTCCACTGACGTAAGGGATGACGCACAATCCCACTATCCTTCGCA
AGACCCTTCCTCTATATAAGGAAGTTCATTTCATTTGGAGAGGACAGCCCAAGCTTGTCGACGGATCCAT
GGAGGCCAGCCCGGCTAGCGGCCCAAGGCATCTCATGGACCCGCACATCTTCACCAGCAACTTCAACAAC
GGCATCGGCAGGCACAAGACCTACTTGTGCTACGAGGTGGAGAGGCTCGACAACGGAACCTCCGTGAAGA
TGGACCAACACAGGGGGTTCCTCCACAACCAAGCCAAGAACCTCCTCTGCGGCTTCTACGGCAGGCACGC
CGAGTTGAGGTTCCTCGACTTGGTGCCATCCCTCCAACTCGATCCAGCCCAAATCTACCGCGTGACCTGG
TTCATCTCCTGGTCCCCATGCTTCTCCTGGGGTTGCGCCGGCGAGGTTCGGGCTTTCCTCCAAGAAAACA
CCCACGTCCGCCTCCGCATTTTCGCCGCCAGGATCTATGATTACGACCCTCTCTACAAGGAGGCCCTCCA
GATGCTGCGGGACGCCGGTGCTCAGGTGAGTATCATGACCTACGACGAGTTCAAGCACTGCTGGGACACC
TTCGTTGACCACCAGGGCTGCCCATTCCAACCATGGGACGGTCTGGATGAACACAGCCAAGCCTTGTCCG
GCAGGCTCCGGGCCATCCTCCAAAACCAGGGGAACTCCGGGAGCGAGACGCCAGGCACCTCCGAGTCGGC
CACCCCAGAATCTCTTAAGGACAAGAAGTACTCGATCGGCCTCGCCATCGGGACGAACTCAGTTGGCTGG
GCCGTGATCACCGACGAGTACAAGGTGCCCTCTAAGAAGTTCAAGGTCCTGGGGAACACCGACCGCCATT
CCATCAAGAAGAACCTCATCGGCGCTCTCCTGTTCGACAGCGGGGAGACCGCTGAGGCTACGAGGCTCAA
GAGAACCGCTAGGCGCCGGTACACGAGAAGGAAGAACAGGATCTGCTACCTCCAAGAGATTTTCTCCAAC
GAGATGGCCAAGGTTGACGATTCATTCTTCCACCGCCTGGAGGAGTCTTTCCTCGTGGAGGAGGATAAGA
AGCACGAGCGGCATCCCATCTTCGGCAACATCGTGGACGAGGTTGCCTACCACGAGAAGTACCCTACGAT
CTACCATCTGCGGAAGAAGCTCGTGGACTCCACCGATAAGGCGGACCTCAGACTGATCTACCTCGCTCTG
GCCCACATGATCAAGTTCCGCGGCCATTTCCTGATCGAGGGGGATCTCAACCCAGACAACAGCGATGTTG
ACAAGCTGTTCATCCAACTCGTGCAGACCTACAACCAACTCTTCGAGGAGAACCCGATCAACGCCTCTGG
CGTGGACGCGAAGGCTATCCTGTCCGCGAGGCTCTCGAAGTCCAGGAGGCTGGAGAACCTGATCGCTCAG
CTCCCAGGCGAGAAGAAGAACGGCCTGTTCGGGAACCTCATCGCTCTCAGCCTGGGGCTCACCCCGAACT
TCAAGTCGAACTTCGATCTCGCTGAGGACGCCAAGCTGCAACTCTCCAAGGACACCTACGACGATGACCT
CGATAACCTCCTGGCCCAGATCGGCGATCAATACGCGGACCTGTTCCTCGCTGCCAAGAACCTGTCGGAC
GCCATCCTCCTGTCAGATATCCTCCGCGTGAACACCGAGATCACGAAGGCTCCACTCTCTGCCTCCATGA
TCAAGCGCTACGACGAGCACCATCAGGATCTGACCCTCCTGAAGGCGCTGGTCCGCCAACAGCTCCCGGA
GAAGTACAAGGAGATTTTCTTCGATCAGTCGAAGAACGGCTACGCTGGGTACATCGACGGCGGGGCCTCA
CAAGAGGAGTTCTACAAGTTCATCAAGCCAATCCTGGAGAAGATGGACGGCACGGAGGAGCTCCTGGTGA
AGCTCAACAGGGAGGACCTCCTGCGGAAGCAGAGAACCTTCGATAACGGCAGCATCCCCCACCAAATCCA
TCTCGGGGAGCTGCACGCCATCCTGAGAAGGCAAGAGGACTTCTACCCTTTCCTCAAGGATAACCGGGAG
AAGATCGAGAAGATCCTGACCTTCAGAATCCCATACTACGTCGGCCCTCTCGCGCGGGGGAACTCAAGAT
TCGCTTGGATGACCCGCAAGTCTGAGGAGACCATCACGCCGTGGAACTTCGAGGAGGTGGTGGACAAGGG
CGCTAGCGCTCAGTCGTTCATCGAGAGGATGACCAACTTCGACAAGAACCTGCCCAACGAGAAGGTGCTC
CCTAAGCACTCGCTCCTGTACGAGTACTTCACCGTCTACAACGAGCTCACGAAGGTGAAGTACGTCACCG
AGGGCATGCGCAAGCCAGCGTTCCTGTCCGGGGAGCAGAAGAAGGCTATCGTGGACCTCCTGTTCAAGAC
CAACCGGAAGGTCACGGTTAAGCAACTCAAGGAGGACTACTTCAAGAAGATCGAGTGCTTCGATTCGGTC
GAGATCAGCGGCGTTGAGGACCGCTTCAACGCCAGCCTCGGGACCTACCACGATCTCCTGAAGATCATCA
AGGATAAGGACTTCCTGGACAACGAGGAGAACGAGGATATCCTGGAGGACATCGTGCTGACCCTCACGCT
GTTCGAGGACAGGGAGATGATCGAGGAGCGCCTGAAGACGTACGCCCATCTCTTCGATGACAAGGTCATG
AAGCAACTCAAGCGCCGGAGATACACCGGCTGGGGGAGGCTGTCCCGCAAGCTCATCAACGGCATCCGGG
ACAAGCAGTCCGGGAAGACCATCCTCGACTTCCTCAAGAGCGATGGCTTCGCCAACAGGAACTTCATGCA
ACTGATCCACGATGACAGCCTCACCTTCAAGGAGGATATCCAAAAGGCTCAAGTGAGCGGCCAGGGGGAC
TCGCTGCACGAGCATATCGCGAACCTCGCTGGCTCCCCCGCGATCAAGAAGGGCATCCTCCAGACCGTGA
AGGTTGTGGACGAGCTCGTGAAGGTCATGGGCCGGCACAAGCCTGAGAACATCGTCATCGAGATGGCCAG
AGAGAACCAAACCACGCAGAAGGGGCAAAAGAACTCTAGGGAGCGCATGAAGCGCATCGAGGAGGGCATC
AAGGAGCTGGGGTCCCAAATCCTCAAGGAGCACCCAGTGGAGAACACCCAACTGCAGAACGAGAAGCTCT
ACCTGTACTACCTCCAGAACGGCAGGGATATGTACGTGGACCAAGAGCTGGATATCAACCGCCTCAGCGA
TTACGACGTCGATCATATCGTTCCCCAGTCTTTCCTGAAGGATGACTCCATCGACAACAAGGTCCTCACC
AGGTCGGACAAGAACCGCGGCAAGTCAGATAACGTTCCATCTGAGGAGGTCGTTAAGAAGATGAAGAACT
ACTGGAGGCAGCTCCTGAACGCCAAGCTGATCACGCAAAGGAAGTTCGACAACCTCACCAAGGCTGAGAG
AGGCGGGCTCTCAGAGCTGGACAAGGCCGGCTTCATCAAGCGGCAGCTGGTCGAGACCAGACAAATCACG
AAGCACGTTGCGCAAATCCTCGACTCTCGGATGAACACGAAGTACGATGAGAACGACAAGCTGATCAGGG
AGGTTAAGGTGATCACCCTGAAGTCTAAGCTCGTCTCCGACTTCAGGAAGGATTTCCAGTTCTACAAGGT
TCGCGAGATCAACAACTACCACCATGCCCATGACGCTTACCTCAACGCTGTGGTCGGCACCGCTCTGATC
AAGAAGTACCCAAAGCTGGAGTCCGAGTTCGTGTACGGGGACTACAAGGTTTACGATGTGCGCAAGATGA
TCGCCAAGTCGGAGCAAGAGATCGGCAAGGCTACCGCCAAGTACTTCTTCTACTCAAACATCATGAACTT
CTTCAAGACCGAGATCACGCTGGCCAACGGCGAGATCCGGAAGAGACCGCTCATCGAGACCAACGGCGAG
ACGGGGGAGATCGTGTGGGACAAGGGCAGGGATTTCGCGACCGTCCGCAAGGTTCTCTCCATGCCCCAGG
TGAACATCGTCAAGAAGACCGAGGTCCAAACGGGCGGGTTCTCAAAGGAGTCTATCCTGCCTAAGCGGAA
CAGCGACAAGCTCATCGCCAGAAAGAAGGACTGGGACCCAAAGAAGTACGGCGGGTTCGACAGCCCTACC
GTGGCCTACTCGGTCCTGGTTGTGGCGAAGGTTGAGAAGGGCAAGTCCAAGAAGCTCAAGAGCGTGAAGG
AGCTCCTGGGGATCACCATCATGGAGAGGTCCAGCTTCGAGAAGAACCCAATCGACTTCCTGGAGGCCAA
GGGCTACAAGGAGGTGAAGAAGGACCTGATCATCAAGCTCCCGAAGTACTCTCTCTTCGAGCTGGAGAAC
GGCAGGAAGAGAATGCTGGCTTCCGCTGGCGAGCTCCAGAAGGGGAACGAGCTCGCGCTGCCAAGCAAGT
ACGTGAACTTCCTCTACCTGGCTTCCCACTACGAGAAGCTCAAGGGCAGCCCGGAGGACAACGAGCAAAA
GCAGCTGTTCGTCGAGCAGCACAAGCATTACCTCGACGAGATCATCGAGCAAATCTCCGAGTTCAGCAAG
CGCGTGATCCTCGCCGACGCGAACCTGGATAAGGTCCTCTCCGCCTACAACAAGCACCGGGACAAGCCCA
TCAGAGAGCAAGCGGAGAACATCATCCATCTCTTCACCCTGACGAACCTCGGCGCTCCTGCTGCTTTCAA
GTACTTCGACACCACGATCGATCGGAAGAGATACACCTCCACGAAGAAGGTCCTGGACGCGACCCTCATC
CACCAGTCGATCACCGGCCTGTACGAGACGAGGATCGACCTCTCACAACTCGGCGGGGATAAGAGACCCG
CAGCAACCAAGAAGGCAGGGCAAGCAAAGAAGAAGAAGACGCGTGACTCCGGCGGCAGCACCAACCTGTC
CGACATCATCGAGAAGGAGACGGGCAAGCAACTCGTGATCCAGGAGAGCATCCTCATGCTGCCAGAGGAG
GTGGAGGAGGTCATCGGCAACAAGCCAGAGTCCGACATCCTGGTGCACACCGCCTACGACGAGTCCACCG
ACGAGAACGTCATGCTCCTGACCAGCGACGCCCCAGAGTACAAGCCATGGGCCCTCGTCATCCAGGACAG
CAACGGGGAGAACAAGATCAAGATGCTGTCGGGGGGGAGCCCAAAGAAGAAGCGGAAGGTGTAGTGTACA
AGTAACCCGGGAATTCGGTACGCTGAAATCACCAGTCTCTCTCTACAAATCTATCTCTCTCTATTTTCTC
CATAAATAATGTGTGAGTAGTTTCCCGATAAGGGAAATTAGGGTTCTTATAGGGTTTCGCTCATGTGTTG
AGCATATAAGAAACCCTTAGTATGTATTTGTATTTGTAAAATACTTCTATCAATAAAATTTCTAATTCCT
AAAACCAAAATCCAGTACTAAAATCCAGATCTCCTAAAGTCCCTATAGATCTTTGTCGTGAATATAAACC
AGACACGAGACGACTAAACCTGGAGCCCAGACGCCGTTCGAAGCTAGAAGTACCGCTTAGGCAGGAGGCC
GTTAGGGAAAAGATGCTAAGGCAGGGTTGGTTACGTTGACTCCCCCGTAGGTTTGGTTTAAATATGATGA
AGTGGACGGAAGGAAGGAGGAAGACAAGGAAGGATAAGGTTGCAGGCCCTGTGCAAGGTAAGAAGATGGA
AATTTGATAGAGGTACGCTACTATACTTATACTATACGCTAAGGGAATGCTTGTATTTATACCCTATACC
CCCTAATAACCCCTTATCAATTTAAGAAATAATCCGCATAAGCCCCCGCTTAAAAATTGGTATCAGAGCC
ATGAATAGGTCTATGACCAAAACTCAAGAGGATAAAACCTCACCAAAATACGAAAGAGTTCTTAACTCTA
AAGATAAAAGATCTTTCAAGATCAAAACTAGTTCCCTCACACCGGTGACGGGGATCGCATGCGATATCTC
GAGATCTAGCTTGGCGTAATCATGGTCATAGCTGTTTCCTGTGTGAAATTGTTATCCGCTCACAATTCCA
CACAACATACGAGCCGGAAGCATAAAGTGTAAAGCCTGGGGTGCCTAATGAGTGAGCTAACTCACATTAA
TTGCGTTGCGCTCACTGCCCGCTTTCCAGTCGGGAAACCTGTCGTGCCAGCTGCATTAATGAATCGGCCA
ACGCGCGGGGAGAGGCGGTTTGCGTATTGGGCGCTCTTCCGCTTCCTCGCTCACTGACTCGCTGCGCTCG
GTCGTTCGGCTGCGGCGAGCGGTATCAGCTCACTCAAAGGCGGTAATACGGTTATCCACAGAATCAGGGG
ATAACGCAGGAAAGAACATGTGAGCAAAAGGCCAGCAAAAGGCCAGGAACCGTAAAAAGGCCGCGTTGCT
GGCGTTTTTCCATAGGCTCCGCCCCCCTGACGAGCATCACAAAAATCGACGCTCAAGTCAGAGGTGGCGA
AACCCGACAGGACTATAAAGATACCAGGCGTTTCCCCCTGGAAGCTCCCTCGTGCGCTCTCCTGTTCCGA
CCCTGCCGCTTACCGGATACCTGTCCGCCTTTCTCCCTTCGGGAAGCGTGGCGCTTTCTCATAGCTCACG
CTGTAGGTATCTCAGTTCGGTGTAGGTCGTTCGCTCCAAGCTGGGCTGTGTGCACGAACCCCCCGTTCAG
CCCGACCGCTGCGCCTTATCCGGTAACTATCGTCTTGAGTCCAACCCGGTAAGACACGACTTATCGCCAC
TGGCAGCAGCCACTGGTAACAGGATTAGCAGAGCGAGGTATGTAGGCGGTGCTACAGAGTTCTTGAAGTG
GTGGCCTAACTACGGCTACACTAGAAGAACAGTATTTGGTATCTGCGCTCTGCTGAAGCCAGTTACCTTC
GGAAAAAGAGTTGGTAGCTCTTGATCCGGCAAACAAACCACCGCTGGTAGCGGTGGTTTTTTTGTTTGCA
AGCAGCAGATTACGCGCAGAAAAAAAGGATCTCAAGAAGATCCTTTGATCTTTTCTACGGGGTCTGACGC
TCAGTGGAACGAAAACTCACGTTAAGGGATTTTGGTCATGAGATTATCAAAAAGGATCTTCACCTAGATC
CTTTTAAATTAAAAATGAAGTTTTAAATCAATCTAAAGTATATATGAGTAAACTTGGTCTGACAGTTACC
AATGCTTAATCAGTGAGGCACCTATCTCAGCGATCTGTCTATTTCGTTCATCCATAGTTGCCTGACTCCC
CGTCGTGTAGATAACTACGATACGGGAGGGCTTACCATCTGGCCCCAGTGCTGCAATGATACCGCGAGAC
CCACGCTCACCGGCTCCAGATTTATCAGCAATAAACCAGCCAGCCGGAAGGGCCGAGCGCAGAAGTGGTC
CTGCAACTTTATCCGCCTCCATCCAGTCTATTAATTGTTGCCGGGAAGCTAGAGTAAGTAGTTCGCCAGT
TAATAGTTTGCGCAACGTTGTTGCCATTGCTACAGGCATCGTGGTGTCACGCTCGTCGTTTGGTATGGCT
TCATTCAGCTCCGGTTCCCAACGATCAAGGCGAGTTACATGATCCCCCATGTTGTGCAAAAAAGCGGTTA
GCTCCTTCGGTCCTCCGATCGTTGTCAGAAGTAAGTTGGCCGCAGTGTTATCACTCATGGTTATGGCAGC
ACTGCATAATTCTCTTACTGTCATGCCATCCGTAAGATGCTTTTCTGTGACTGGTGAGTACTCAACCAAG
TCATTCTGAGAATAGTGTATGCGGCGACCGAGTTGCTCTTGCCCGGCGTCAATACGGGATAATACCGCGC
CACATAGCAGAACTTTAAAAGTGCTCATCATTGGAAAACGTTCTTCGGGGCGAAAACTCTCAAGGATCTT
ACCGCTGTTGAGATCCAGTTCGATGTAACCCACTCGTGCACCCAACTGATCTTCAGCATCTTTTACTTTC
ACCAGCGTTTCTGGGTGAGCAAAAACAGGAAGGCAAAATGCCGCAAAAAAGGGAATAAGGGCGACACGGA
AATGTTGAATACTCATACTCTTCCTTTTTCAATATTATTGAAGCATTTATCAGGGTTATTGTCTCATGAG
CGGATACATATTTGAATGTATTTAGAAAAATAAACAAATAGGGGTTCCGCGCACATTTCCCCGAAAAGTG
CCACCTG
